>Addgene plasmid #82142 | pDONR223_MAP2K4_WT | addgene full sequence | sequence record 163125 | Addgene NGS result
GGCAGTTCCCTACTCTCGCGTTAACGCTAGCATGGATGTTTTCCCAGTCACGACGTTGTAAAACGACGGC
CAGTCTTAAGCTCGGGCCCCAAATAATGATTTTATTTTGACTGATAGTGACCTGTTCGTTGCAACAAATT
GATGAGCAATGCTTTTTTATAATGCCAACTTTGTACAAAAAAGTTGGCACCATGGCGGCTCCGAGCCCGA
GCGGCGGCGGCTCCGGGGGCGGCAGCGGCAGCGGCACCCCCGGCCCCGTAGGGTCCCGGGCGCCAGGCCA
CCCGGCCGTCAGCAGCATGCAGGGTAAACGCAAAGCACTGAAGTTGAATTTTGCAAATCCACCTTTCAAA
TCTACAGCAAGGTTTACTCTGAATCCCAATCCTACAGGAGTTCAAAACCCACACATAGAGAGACTGAGAA
CACACAGCATTGAGTCATCAGGAAAACTGAAGATCTCCCCTGAACAACACTGGGATTTCACTGCAGAGGA
CTTGAAAGACCTTGGAGAAATTGGACGAGGAGCTTATGGTTCTGTCAACAAAATGGTCCACAAACCAAGT
GGGCAAATAATGGCAGTTAAAAGAATTCGGTCAACAGTGGATGAAAAAGAACAAAAACAACTTCTTATGG
ATTTGGATGTAGTAATGCGGAGTAGTGATTGCCCATACATTGTTCAGTTTTATGGTGCACTCTTCAGAGA
GGGTGACTGTTGGATCTGTATGGAACTCATGTCTACCTCGTTTGATAAGTTTTACAAATATGTATATAGT
GTATTAGATGATGTTATTCCAGAAGAAATTTTAGGCAAAATCACTTTAGCAACTGTGAAAGCACTAAACC
ACTTAAAAGAAAACTTGAAAATTATTCACAGAGATATCAAACCTTCCAATATTCTTCTGGACAGAAGTGG
AAATATTAAGCTCTGTGACTTCGGCATCAGTGGACAGCTTGTGGACTCTATTGCCAAGACAAGAGATGCT
GGCTGTAGGCCATACATGGCACCTGAAAGAATAGACCCAAGCGCATCACGACAAGGATATGATGTCCGCT
CTGATGTCTGGAGTTTGGGGATCACATTGTATGAGTTGGCCACAGGCCGATTTCCTTATCCAAAGTGGAA
TAGTGTATTTGATCAACTAACACAAGTCGTGAAAGGAGATCCTCCGCAGCTGAGTAATTCTGAGGAAAGG
GAATTCTCCCCGAGTTTCATCAACTTTGTCAACTTGTGCCTTACGAAGGATGAATCCAAAAGGCCAAAGT
ATAAAGAGCTTCTGAAACATCCCTTTATTTTGATGTATGAAGAACGTGCCGTTGAGGTCGCATGCTATGT
TTGTAAAATCCTGGATCAAATGCCAGCTACTCCCAGCTCTCCCATGTATGTCGATTGATTGCCAACTTTC
TTGTACAAAGTTGGCATTATAAGAAAGCATTGCTTATCAATTTGTTGCAACGAACAGGTCACTATCAGTC
AAAATAAAATCATTATTTGCCATCCAGCTGATATCCCCTATAGTGAGTCGTATTACATGGTCATAGCTGT
TTCCTGGCAGCTCTGGCCCGTGTCTCAAAATCTCTGATGTTACATTGCACAAGATAAAAATATATCATCA
TGCCTCCTCTAGACCAGCCAGGACAGAAATGCCTCGACTTCGCTGCTACCCAAGGTTGCCGGGTGACGCA
CACCGTGGAAACGGATGAAGGCACGAACCCAGTGGACATAAGCCTGTTCGGTTCGTAAGCTGTAATGCAA
GTAGCGTATGCGCTCACGCAACTGGTCCAGAACCTTGACCGAACGCAGCGGTGGTAACGGCGCAGTGGCG
GTTTTCATGGCTTGTTATGACTGTTTTTTTGGGGTACAGTCTATGCCTCGGGCATCCAAGCAGCAAGCGC
GTTACGCCGTGGGTCGATGTTTGATGTTATGGAGCAGCAACGATGTTACGCAGCAGGGCAGTCGCCCTAA
AACAAAGTTAAACATTATGAGGGAAGCGGTGATCGCCGAAGTATCGACTCAACTATCAGAGGTAGTTGGC
GTCATCGAGCGCCATCTCGAACCGACGTTGCTGGCCGTACATTTGTACGGCTCCGCAGTGGATGGCGGCC
TGAAGCCACACAGTGATATTGATTTGCTGGTTACGGTGACCGTAAGGCTTGATGAAACAACGCGGCGAGC
TTTGATCAACGACCTTTTGGAAACTTCGGCTTCCCCTGGAGAGAGCGAGATTCTCCGCGCTGTAGAAGTC
ACCATTGTTGTGCACGACGACATCATTCCGTGGCGTTATCCAGCTAAGCGCGAACTGCAATTTGGAGAAT
GGCAGCGCAATGACATTCTTGCAGGTATCTTCGAGCCAGCCACGATCGACATTGATCTGGCTATCTTGCT
GACAAAAGCAAGAGAACATAGCGTTGCCTTGGTAGGTCCAGCGGCGGAGGAACTCTTTGATCCGGTTCCT
GAACAGGATCTATTTGAGGCGCTAAATGAAACCTTAACGCTATGGAACTCGCCGCCCGACTGGGCTGGCG
ATGAGCGAAATGTAGTGCTTACGTTGTCCCGCATTTGGTACAGCGCAGTAACCGGCAAAATCGCGCCGAA
GGATGTCGCTGCCGACTGGGCAATGGAGCGCCTGCCGGCCCAGTATCAGCCCGTCATACTTGAAGCTAGA
CAGGCTTATCTTGGACAAGAAGAAGATCGCTTGGCCTCGCGCGCAGATCAGTTGGAAGAATTTGTCCACT
ACGTGAAAGGCGAGATCACCAAGGTAGTCGGCAAATAACCCTCGAGCCACCCATGACCAAAATCCCTTAA
CGTGAGTTACGCGTCGTTCCACTGAGCGTCAGACCCCGTAGAAAAGATCAAAGGATCTTCTTGAGATCCT
TTTTTTCTGCGCGTAATCTGCTGCTTGCAAACAAAAAAACCACCGCTACCAGCGGTGGTTTGTTTGCCGG
ATCAAGAGCTACCAACTCTTTTTCCGAAGGTAACTGGCTTCAGCAGAGCGCAGATACCAAATACTGTTCT
TCTAGTGTAGCCGTAGTTAGGCCACCACTTCAAGAACTCTGTAGCACCGCCTACATACCTCGCTCTGCTA
ATCCTGTTACCAGTGGCTGCTGCCAGTGGCGATAAGTCGTGTCTTACCGGGTTGGACTCAAGACGATAGT
TACCGGATAAGGCGCAGCGGTCGGGCTGAACGGGGGGTTCGTGCACACAGCCCAGCTTGGAGCGAACGAC
CTACACCGAACTGAGATACCTACAGCGTGAGCTATGAGAAAGCGCCACGCTTCCCGAAGGGAGAAAGGCG
GACAGGTATCCGGTAAGCGGCAGGGTCGGAACAGGAGAGCGCACGAGGGAGCTTCCAGGGGGAAACGCCT
GGTATCTTTATAGTCCTGTCGGGTTTCGCCACCTCTGACTTGAGCGTCGATTTTTGTGATGCTCGTCAGG
GGGGCGGAGCCTATGGAAAAACGCCAGCAACGCGGCCTTTTTACGGTTCCTGGCCTTTTGCTGGCCTTTT
GCTCACATGTTCTTTCCTGCGTTATCCCCTGATTCTGTGGATAACCGTATTACCGCCTTTGAGTGAGCTG
ATACCGCTCGCCGCAGCCGAACGACCGAGCGCAGCGAGTCAGTGAGCGAGGAAGCGGAAGAGCGCCCAAT
ACGCAAACCGCCTCTCCCCGCGCGTTGGCCGATTCATTAATGCAGCTGGCACGACAGGTTTCCCGACTGG
AAAGCGGGCAGTGAGCGCAACGCAATTAATACGCGTACCGCTAGCCAGGAAGAGTTTGTAGAAACGCAAA
AAGGCCATCCGTCAGGATGGCCTTCTGCTTAGTTTGATGCCTGGCAGTTTATGGCGGGCGTCCTGCCCGC
CACCCTCCGGGCCGTTGCTTCACAACGTTCAAATCCGCTCCCGGCGGATTTGTCCTACTCAGGAGAGCGT
TCACCGACAAACAACAGATAAAACGAAAGGCCCAGTCTTCCGACTGAGCCTTTCGTTTTATTTGATGCCT
Features (pLannotate 1.2.2; 12 found; start..end, strand, type, name):
     38..74      -  CDS            lacZα (fragment): LacZα fragment of β-galactosidase; lacZ fragment
     91..186     +  protein_bind   attL3: mutant version of attL; recombination site for the Gateway® LR reaction LR Clonase™
    192..1385    +  CDS            MAP2K4: MP2K4_HUMAN - Also known as JNKK1, MEK4, MKK4, PRKMK4, SEK1, SERK1, SKK1. Experimental evidence at protein level: Swiss-Prot protein existence level 1. Dual specificity protein kinase which acts as an essential component of the MAP kinase signal transduction pathway. Essential component of the stress-activated protein kinase/c-Jun N-terminal kinase (SAP/JNK) signaling pathway. With MAP2K7/MKK7, is the one of the only known kinase to directly activate the stress-activated protein kinase/c-Jun N-terminal kinases MAPK8/JNK1, MAPK9/JNK2 and MAPK10/JNK3. MAP2K4/MKK4 and MAP2K7/MKK7 both activate th
   1393..1488    -  protein_bind   attL3: mutant version of attL; recombination site for the Gateway® LR reaction LR Clonase™
   1507..1525    -  promoter       T7 promoter: promoter for bacteriophage T7 RNA polymerase
   1715..1738    +  promoter       Pc promoter (fragment): intI1 (promoter lies within the coding sequence); class 1 integron promoter
   1914..1970    +  CDS            GmR (fragment): gentamycin acetyltransferase; aacC1; confers resistance to gentamycin
   1977..2768    +  CDS            SmR: aminoglycoside adenylyltransferase (Murphy, 1985); aadA; confers resistance to spectinomycin and streptomycin
   2861..3449    +  rep_origin     ori: high-copy-number ColE1/pMB1/pBR322/pUC origin of replication
   3632..3724    +  CDS            lacI (fragment): lac repressor; lacI; The lac repressor binds to the lac operator to inhibit transcription in E. coli. This inhibition can be relieved by adding lactose or isopropyl-β-D-thiogalactopyranoside (IPTG).
   3779..3806    -  terminator     rrnB T2 terminator: transcription terminator T2 from the E. coli rrnB gene
   3938..3981    +  terminator     rrnB T1 terminator: Escherichia coli rrnB; transcription terminator T1 from the E. coli rrnB gene
