[The description below was written by a language model from this plasmid's Addgene catalogue record and pLannotate feature annotations shown in this document.]
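Description:
pDONR223_MAP2K4_WT is a Gateway entry clone built on the Invitrogen pDONR223 backbone, carrying the human MAP2K4 open reading frame and belonging to the Target Accelerator Plasmid Collection. It is a bacterial propagation and shuttling vector rather than an expression construct. It replicates in E. coli from a high-copy ColE1/pUC-type origin and is selected with spectinomycin through the aadA (SmR) aminoglycoside adenylyltransferase gene. That gene sits downstream of remnants of a class 1 integron Pc promoter and a gentamicin acetyltransferase fragment. rrnB T1 and T2 terminators help insulate the cloning region from read-through transcription. Short lacZα and lacI fragments are backbone remnants.

The roughly 1.2 kb MAP2K4 coding sequence is flanked on both sides by attL recombination sites. The annotation tool labels both as attL3, although they lie in opposite orientations as expected for an entry clone. LR Clonase can therefore transfer the ORF directionally into any compatible Gateway destination vector. No promoter drives the insert in this plasmid. A T7 promoter lies just outside the 3′ att site, pointing back toward the insert, and M13 primer sites allow sequencing across the ORF. The clone is in the "closed" configuration, with a stop codon immediately after the insert, so it suits native or N-terminally tagged expression rather than C-terminal fusions.

MAP2K4 (MKK4/SEK1/JNKK1) encodes a dual-specificity kinase that activates the JNK stress-activated MAP kinases. Although named WT, the record lists P27R and p.8delG relative to the reference transcript, which users should take into account. The clone serves as the reference allele for comparing cancer-associated variants in functional and morphological profiling studies.
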