Addgene plasmid #82142: pDONR223_MAP2K4_WT
Purpose: Gateway Donor vector containing MAP2K4 , part of the Target Accelerator Plasmid Collection.
Depositing lab: Jesse Boehm & William Hahn & David Root. Depositing organization: Broad Institute. Publication: Systematic Functional Interrogation of Rare Cancer Variants Identifies Oncogenic Alleles. Kim E, Ilic N, Shrestha Y, Zou L, Kamburov A, Zhu C, Yang X, Lubonja R, Tran N, Nguyen C, Lawrence MS, Piccioni F, Bagul M, Doench JG, Chouinard CR, Wu X, Hogstrom L, Natoli T, Tamayo P, Horn H, Corsello SM, Lage K, Root DE, Subramanian A, Golub TR, Getz G, Boehm JS, Hahn WC. Cancer Discov. 2016 Jul;6(7):714-26. doi: 10.1158/2159-8290.CD-16-0160. Epub 2016 May 4. PubMed 27147599.
Backbone
  Vector backbone: pDONR223
  Backbone manufacturer: Invitrogen
  Backbone size w/o insert (bp): 2790
  Vector type: Gateway Entry vector
Growth in bacteria
  Bacterial resistance: Spectinomycin, 50 μg/mL
  Growth temperature: 37°C
  Growth strain: DH5alpha
  Copy number: High Copy
Gene/Insert
  Gene/Insert name: MAP2K4
  Species: H. sapiens (human)
  Mutation: P27R; p.8delG
  GenBank ID: NM_003010.3
  Entrez Gene: MAP2K4 (a.k.a. JNKK, JNKK1, MAPKK4, MEK4, MKK4, PRKMK4, SAPKK-1, SAPKK1, SEK1, SERK1, SKK1)
  Promoter: None
  Cloning method: Gateway Cloning
  Sequencing primers: 5′ M13pUC-fwd; 3′ M13-Rev
Terms and licenses: Academic/Nonprofit Terms; Industry Terms: Not Available to Industry
Depositor comments: Closed state: stop codon immediately follows insert Supporting reference: Systematic morphological profiling of human gene and allele function via Cell Painting. Rohban MH, et al. Elife. 2017, Mar 18;6. pii: e24060. PubMed PMID 28315521
How to cite: pDONR223_MAP2K4_WT was a gift from Jesse Boehm & William Hahn & David Root (Addgene plasmid # 82142 ; http://n2t.net/addgene:82142 ; RRID:Addgene_82142)
