>Addgene plasmid #82142 | pDONR223_MAP2K4_WT | depositor partial sequence | sequence record 155513 | Insert sequence
ATGGCGGCTCCGAGCCCGAGCGGCGGCGGCTCCGGGGGCGGCAGCGGCAGCGGCACCCCCGGCCCCGTAG
GGTCCCGGGCGCCAGGCCACCCGGCCGTCAGCAGCATGCAGGGTAAACGCAAAGCACTGAAGTTGAATTT
TGCAAATCCACCTTTCAAATCTACAGCAAGGTTTACTCTGAATCCCAATCCTACAGGAGTTCAAAACCCA
CACATAGAGAGACTGAGAACACACAGCATTGAGTCATCAGGAAAACTGAAGATCTCCCCTGAACAACACT
GGGATTTCACTGCAGAGGACTTGAAAGACCTTGGAGAAATTGGACGAGGAGCTTATGGTTCTGTCAACAA
AATGGTCCACAAACCAAGTGGGCAAATAATGGCAGTTAAAAGAATTCGGTCAACAGTGGATGAAAAAGAA
CAAAAACAACTTCTTATGGATTTGGATGTAGTAATGCGGAGTAGTGATTGCCCATACATTGTTCAGTTTT
ATGGTGCACTCTTCAGAGAGGGTGACTGTTGGATCTGTATGGAACTCATGTCTACCTCGTTTGATAAGTT
TTACAAATATGTATATAGTGTATTAGATGATGTTATTCCAGAAGAAATTTTAGGCAAAATCACTTTAGCA
ACTGTGAAAGCACTAAACCACTTAAAAGAAAACTTGAAAATTATTCACAGAGATATCAAACCTTCCAATA
TTCTTCTGGACAGAAGTGGAAATATTAAGCTCTGTGACTTCGGCATCAGTGGACAGCTTGTGGACTCTAT
TGCCAAGACAAGAGATGCTGGCTGTAGGCCATACATGGCACCTGAAAGAATAGACCCAAGCGCATCACGA
CAAGGATATGATGTCCGCTCTGATGTCTGGAGTTTGGGGATCACATTGTATGAGTTGGCCACAGGCCGAT
TTCCTTATCCAAAGTGGAATAGTGTATTTGATCAACTAACACAAGTCGTGAAAGGAGATCCTCCGCAGCT
GAGTAATTCTGAGGAAAGGGAATTCTCCCCGAGTTTCATCAACTTTGTCAACTTGTGCCTTACGAAGGAT
GAATCCAAAAGGCCAAAGTATAAAGAGCTTCTGAAACATCCCTTTATTTTGATGTATGAAGAACGTGCCG
TTGAGGTCGCATGCTATGTTTGTAAAATCCTGGATCAAATGCCAGCTACTCCCAGCTCTCCCATGTATGT
CGAT
